Addgene plasmid #73368: mg409
Purpose: unc-70 no-force control
Depositing lab: Miriam Goodman. Depositing organization: Stanford University. Publication: Mechanical control of the sense of touch by beta-spectrin. Krieg M, Dunn AR, Goodman MB. Nat Cell Biol. 2014 Mar;16(3):224-33. doi: 10.1038/ncb2915. Epub 2014 Feb 23. PubMed 24561618.
Backbone
  Vector backbone: pCR
Growth in bacteria
  Bacterial resistance: Kanamycin, 50 μg/mL
  Growth temperature: 37°C
  Growth strain: DH5alpha
  Copy number: Unknown
Gene/Insert
  Gene/Insert name: TSMod::unc-70
  Species: C. elegans (nematode)
  Entrez Gene: unc-70 (a.k.a. CELE_K11C4.3)
  Promoter: unc-70p
  Cloning method: Restriction Enzyme; 5′ cloning site sal1 (unknown if destroyed); 3′ cloning site sal1 (unknown if destroyed)
  Sequencing primers: 5′ TCACACAGGAAACAGCTATGA; 3′ CTGGCCGTCGTTTTACA
Terms and licenses: Academic/Nonprofit Terms; Industry Terms: Not Available to Industry
How to cite: mg409 was a gift from Miriam Goodman (Addgene plasmid # 73368 ; http://n2t.net/addgene:73368 ; RRID:Addgene_73368)
