[The description below was written by a language model from this plasmid's Addgene catalogue record and pLannotate feature annotations shown in this document.]
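Description:
mg409 is a 14.6 kb C. elegans expression plasmid built on a pCR-type bacterial cloning backbone. It carries a fusion of the TSMod tension-sensor module to unc-70, the nematode β-spectrin gene, under the unc-70 promoter (unc-70p). The plasmid is propagated in E. coli from a high-copy ColE1/pUC-type origin and selected with kanamycin through the Tn5 NeoR/KanR gene. A BleoR (Sh ble) cassette is also annotated. The remaining backbone features are remnants of the original cloning vector with no role in the payload: lac promoter/operator and CAP site, lacZα and ccdB fragments, and a T7 promoter. The record says the insert was cloned through SalI sites on both sides.

In the feature table, a roughly 2 kb unannotated region follows the lac elements and presumably holds the unc-70 promoter. The mTFP1 and mVenus coding sequences come next, separated by a short unannotated gap. These two fluorescent proteins are the FRET donor and acceptor of TSMod, and the gap is consistent with the extensible linker that joins them in that module. Immediately downstream is a roughly 6.7 kb open reading frame that the annotation software matched to Drosophila β-spectrin. This is a homology hit and corresponds to the C. elegans unc-70 sequence named in the catalogue entry. The sensor therefore sits at the N-terminal end of spectrin rather than inside it. There it is attached on one side only and cannot be stretched by tension carried through the protein, which fits the stated purpose of a "no-force control". Such a construct gives a baseline FRET reading for comparison with spectrin tension sensors in which the module is embedded internally, in studies of mechanical load on the spectrin cytoskeleton in touch sensation.
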