Features (pLannotate 1.2.2; 17 found; start..end, strand, type, name):
      2..94      +  CDS            lacI (fragment): lac repressor; lacI; The lac repressor binds to the lac operator to inhibit transcription in E. coli. This inhibition can be relieved by adding lactose or isopropyl-β-D-thiogalactopyranoside (IPTG).
    107..128     +  protein_bind   CAP binding site: CAP binding activates transcription in the presence of cAMP. E. coli catabolite activator protein
    143..173     +  promoter       lac promoter: promoter for the E. coli lac operon
    177..199     +  protein_bind   lac operator (fragment): The lac repressor binds to the lac operator to inhibit transcription in E. coli. This inhibition can be relieved by adding lactose or isopropyl-β-D-thiogalactopyranoside (IPTG). lac repressor encoded by lacI
   2379..3086    +  CDS            mTFP1: mTFP1 is a basic (constitutively fluorescent) cyan fluorescent protein published in 2006, derived from Clavularia sp.. It has low acid sensitivity.
   3207..3923    +  CDS            mVenus: mVenus is a basic (constitutively fluorescent) yellow fluorescent protein published in 2006, derived from Aequorea victoria. It is reported to be a rapidly-maturing monomer with moderate acid sensitivity.
   3954..10694   +  CDS            beta-Spec: SPTCB_DROME - Also known as Spec-b. Experimental evidence at protein level: Swiss-Prot protein existence level 1. Spectrin is the major constituent of the cytoskeletal network underlying the erythrocyte plasma membrane. It associates with band 4.1 and actin to form the cytoskeletal superstructure of the erythrocyte plasma membrane. Interacts with calmodulin in a calcium-dependent manner. From Drosophila melanogaster (Fruit fly).
  11190..11342   +  CDS            aex-5 (fragment): AEX5_CAEEL - Also known as kpc-3 From Caenorhabditis elegans.
  11479..11497   -  promoter       T7 promoter: promoter for bacteriophage T7 RNA polymerase
  11500..11647   +  CDS            lacZα (fragment): LacZα fragment of β-galactosidase; lacZ fragment
  11657..11960   +  CDS            ccdB (fragment): CcdB, a bacterial toxin that poisons DNA gyrase; ccdB; Plasmids containing the ccdB gene cannot be propagated in standard E. coli strains.
  12008..12277   +  CDS            tnpA (fragment): TN5P_ECOLX - Also known as tnp. Experimental evidence at protein level: Swiss-Prot protein existence level 1. Mediates transposition of transposon Tn5 by a 'cut and paste' mechanism. First, the monomeric transposase binds the 19 bp inverted DNA repeats flanking the transposon. Then, dimerization of the DNA- bound transposase creates a synaptic DNA complex. After nicking of the first DNA strand, excision of the transposon proceeds through a series of intermediates. The transposase then mediates the insertion of the transposon at a new site by strand transfer. The activity of the wild- type tran
  12309..13103   +  CDS            NeoR/KanR: aminoglycoside phosphotransferase from Tn5; aph(3')-II (or nptII); confers resistance to neomycin, kanamycin, and G418 (Geneticin®)
  13124..13174   -  misc_feature   bom (fragment): basis of mobility region from pBR322
  13201..13289   +  promoter       AmpR promoter (fragment): bla
  13309..13683   +  CDS            BleoR: antibiotic-binding protein; Sh ble from Streptoalloteichus hindustanus; confers resistance to bleomycin, phleomycin, and Zeocin™
  13821..14409   +  rep_origin     ori: high-copy-number ColE1/pMB1/pBR322/pUC origin of replication
>Addgene plasmid #73368 | mg409 | depositor full sequence | sequence record 135104 | mg409 sequence 14590 bps
AGCGCCCAATACGCAAACCGCCTCTCCCCGCGCGTTGGCCGATTCATTAATGCAGCTGGCACGACAGGTT
TCCCGACTGGAAAGCGGGCAGTGAGCGCAACGCAATTAATGTGAGTTAGCTCACTCATTAGGCACCCCAG
GCTTTACACTTTATGCTTCCGGCTCGTATGTTGTGTGGAATTGTGAGCGGATAACAATTTCACACAGGAA
ACAGCTATGACCATGATTACGCCAAGCTATTTAGGTGACGCGTTAGAATACTCAAGCTATGCATCAAGCT
TATTTTTAATGCTACTCATTAAGAACTTACTTGACATTAGAACTCAAAATCTAATTGTTGTTCGGAATTA
ATTTCGAATACATCAATTTATCTTATTCTCTCCTCCCGCAATCATAAACCACCAGACCAGTAGCATCTGT
AAAGTGCGCGGCCTTCCTCCACCCATCACTCTCTCGTAACCTCAATGAAATAGTGGCGCGTTCGATGAGG
GTATCCTCCTGCGTCTGTGGTACACAAAACGCTATTTTTTGCCTGCAACCCGGGGGCCCTCTTTCTCTCT
CGGTACCCTCCACCCAATCGATCGGATGTGTGCCAACCCTTCTTGCCTGCATCTTTTGCGCGCACCAACG
GTCCTCTCTGCCGCTCTCTCTGACTCTCCGACAATGCTGCACTCTACGTTCTCCACATCATTCCGACTCC
GTCTCTCCGTCGTCGCATCCGTCCCCGTCGTTTAGCCAATCCTCCTTTTCCTCTTCCTCCTCCTCGTTTT
CTTCTCGATTTCAATTCCAGCAGCAGCAGCACTGTCGTCGCTTTTCGTTCTAGGATCTCTACTTCTTTAT
TGTGATATTGTTTTCTTGTTGTTCGCGGTGAGATAGTAAAGAAAAAGAGAGAGGCGCCGCGCATCCCGTT
CGTCAAAACGATGTTGCCGTTACCCAATATAACGATTGTTGTCTTTTGCCATTTTGTAGGAACTGTCGAG
TTGTAAACAACATGCAAAATTTGGAACATTTTTTGAACTGAGGTTCGCATTTCGTTGTTTATGAATCAAA
ATGTTACTTTTTTTCGGTGAGAACGGAGATTTGCAGTTCACCTGGAACTAGGTTCTTTTTATTTTTATTT
TGTCTACAAACTGAATGTTGTTTAGTTTTGTTATCGATAACAATGCAATTCTCAAATTTGAAATTGTGGA
AACAACTGCAAGGTGCCAGAAGTTTTGAATCTGAAACCACGACATTATCTTTTTGAAACTATTTTTTTGA
ATGAATATTTGCAGTTCTAAAAAGTAAATCGTCATTTCAAAATTGTTTCTCATGCAAAAATAAAGGCAAG
ATCAAATGTGTTTTTGAATAGACCTGCGTTTTTCAGATCAGTAGATCAATCAGCGTCCCTAGAAATATTC
TCAAAATTTTTCTCGTGCCAACTCAAACATTTGCTCCCATATTTTCGTAATTTCTTATAGTATGCTTTTT
TCGTCGTCTTCTCCTGCTACATGTATTCAGTGCTAATCCTAATCCCTTCTGCTAATTTTATCCGCTTTCC
CATCCACATCCACACACATTCTTTTTCTCTTTTTATTGGCTGCTCCCACTCGACACTCATTTGGGCCACA
AGGACTTGGGGGACCCATGTGTATGTTCGAGTTGTGGGGCTCTATGTGTGTGTGTGTGTGTGTGTGTTTG
AGTGCGCCTCTACGCAGTTGTCGAGGGCCCCAGCCGGCGGTCTCCCCCAACGGCCACTGCCCTGCTTCTA
CGTCTTTTTCTTCTTGTCCTCCACCTCCCCAACCACTGGGTGCCCTTGCTTTTGAACCAAACGGGCAGTG
CTCCCTTTTCCTTCCACTTATTTGATTCGTCCCAATGTTTGTGTCTCTCACCCTCTCAATCTTTTCATTA
CTTGAATACATTGCTTTCTAAACTTTTTCTTCCTTCTTTTCTGATTCTTCTTGTTTTCCACCCTTTTCCA
ATTGGCAGAGCATGGGAGCAAAGGGCCCTCCTACTAATTGCCAATGCTCCGTTGTTCCACCATTTTTTTT
GTGTTGTTTTTTGTCGTCTCCTCTCCATCCAGCCGTCGTGTATTTTTCTCTACGCCTCATGAACTATTTT
CATCAACTCGCCAATTCATAAGCCCCCTTGGCTTAAATGAATGCGAGGGTCCCTTTTTCTGTCAATTTTT
TTTCTCGCCTCTGCTCAGCAACACTGGAAATCGAGACAGGTTTTTATTAATCTATGATTTTTCAGCAAAA
TTTCGGCGGGACTTGCAACGGCGCGAAACGTCGTCGGCAATATACTAGTAACGGCCGCCAGTGTGCTGGA
ATTCAGGCAAAATTTCGGCGGGACTTGCAACGGCGCGAAACGTCGTCGGCAATATGGCTACGGTCGACAT
GGTGAGCAAGGGCGAGGAGACCACAATGGGCGTAATCAAGCCCGACATGAAGATCAAGCTGAAGATGGAG
GGCAACGTGAATGGCCACGCCTTCGTGATCGAGGGCGAGGGCGAGGGCAAGCCCTACGACGGCACCAACA
CCATCAACCTGGAGGTGAAGGAGGGAGCCCCCCTGCCCTTCTCCTACGACATTCTGACCACCGCGTTCGC
CTACGGCAACAGGGCCTTCACCAAGTACCCCGACGACATCCCCAACTACTTCAAGCAGTCCTTCCCCGAG
GGCTACTCTTGGGAGCGCACCATGACCTTCGAGGACAAGGGCATCGTGAAGGTGAAGTCCGACATCTCCA
TGGAGGAGGACTCCTTCATCTACGAGATACACCTCAAGGGCGAGAACTTCCCCCCCAACGGCCCCGTGAT
GCAGAAGAAGACCACCGGCTGGGACGCCTCCACCGAGAGGATGTACGTGCGCGACGGCGTGCTGAAGGGC
GACGTCAAGCACAAGCTGCTGCTGGAGGGCGGCGGCCACCACCGCGTTGACTTCAAGACCATCTACAGGG
CCAAGAAGGCGGTGAAGCTGCCCGACTATCACTTTGTGGACCACCGCATCGAGATCCTGAACCACGACAA
GGACTACAACAAGGTGACCGTTTACGAGAGCGCCGTGGCCCGCAACTCCACCGACGGCATGGACGAGCTG
TACAAGGGGCCAGGTGGTGCAGGGCCAGGTGGTGCAGGGCCAGGTGGTGCAGGGCCAGGTGGTGCAGGGC
CCGGTGGTGCAGGTCCAGGTGGTGCAGGTCCAGGTGGTGCAGGTCCAGGTGGTGCTATGGTGAGCAAGGG
CGAGGAGCTGTTCACCGGGGTGGTGCCCATCCTGGTCGAGCTGGACGGCGACGTAAACGGCCACAAGTTC
AGCGTGTCCGGCGAGGGCGAGGGCGATGCCACCTACGGCAAGCTGACCCTGAAGCTGATCTGCACCACCG
GCAAGCTGCCCGTGCCCTGGCCCACCCTCGTGACCACCCTGGGCTACGGCCTGCAGTGCTTCGCCCGCTA
CCCCGACCACATGAAGCAGCACGACTTCTTCAAGTCCGCCATGCCCGAAGGCTACGTCCAGGAGCGCACC
ATCTTCTTCAAGGACGACGGCAACTACAAGACCCGCGCCGAGGTGAAGTTCGAGGGCGACACCCTGGTGA
ACCGCATCGAGCTGAAGGGCATCGACTTCAAGGAGGACGGCAACATCCTGGGGCACAAGCTGGAGTACAA
CTACAACAGCCACAACGTCTATATCACCGCCGACAAGCAGAAGAACGGCATCAAGGCCAACTTCAAGATC
CGCCACAACATCGAGGACGGCGGCGTGCAGCTCGCCGACCACTACCAGCAGAACACCCCCATCGGCGACG
GCCCCGTGCTGCTGCCCGACAACCACTACCTGAGCTACCAGTCCAAGCTGAGCAAAGACCCCAACGAGAA
GCGCGATCACATGGTCCTGCTGGAGTTCGTGACCGCCGCCGGGATCACTCTCGGCATGGACGAGCTGTAC
AAGGGAGGAGGAGTCGACGGCAATTCAGGCGCCTATACCCAAGATGAGGACTATGATGACAACTCGTCCG
CCCGCCTCTTCGAACGTTCTCGTATCAAGGCACTAGCAGATGAACGTGAACTCGTGCAAAAGAAAACATT
TACAAAATGGGTCAACTCACACTTGGTTCGAGTCAGCTGCAAAGTACAAGACCTCTACATGGATATGCGA
GACGGAAAAATGCTCCTCCGACTCCTCGCAGTTCTTTCCGGTGAACGTCTGCCGAAACCGACGCCGGGAA
AAATGCGTATCCACTGTCTTGAGAACGTTGAGAAAGGTTTGCAATTCTTGCGCAATCAACACGTGCATCT
CGAAAACTTGGGTTCACACGATATCGTTGACGGAAATTCACGCCTCACGTTGGGTCTCATCTGGACGATC
ATCCTTCGATTCCAGATCCAAGATATCACATTTGAAGACGCTGACAATCACGAGACACGTTCAGCGAAGG
AGGCCTTGTTACTGTGGTGCCAGATGAAAACTGCTGGATATCCAAATGTCAACGTCAAGAACTTCTCAAC
CAGTTGGAGAGATGGTCTTGCATTCAATGCACTTATTCATAAACATAGACCTGATCTCGTAGACTACGAT
AATTTACAAAAATCGAATGCTCTTTACAATTTGCAATCTGCTTTTGATACCGCAGAAAATCAATTGGGAT
TGGCCAAGTTCCTCGATGCCGAAGATGTGAACGTTGACCAACCTGATGAGAAATCCATTATCACTTATGT
AGTTACATATTATCATTACTTCAACAAACTGAAACAAGATAACATCCAAGGAAAACGTATCGGAAAAGTG
ATTAATGAGTTGATGGAGAACGACAAAATGATCAATCGATACGAAACTCTTTCATCTGATTTGCTCGAAT
GGATCAATGCCAAGATCCAACTTCTCAACGAACGTCATTTTGAGAATAATTTGGAAGGTGTTCAAAGACA
GCTCACCGAGTTCAACGACTACCGTACTCAGGAGAAACCACCAAAGTTCGATGAAAAGGGAGAGCTCGAA
GTACTTCTGTTCACTCTTCAATCAGCTATGCGTGCCAACAATCAGAGACCTTTCGTGCCGAGAGAAGGAA
AACTGATTGCTGATATCAACCGAGCATGGCAATCCCTTGAGAAGGCAGAACACGAACGAGAACTTGTCCT
GAAAGAGGAACTCATTCGTCAAGAGAAACTCGAACAACTCGCAGCCCGATTCAACAGAAAGGCCGAGATG
CGAGAGACTTGGCTCACAGAAAACCAACGGCTTGTCAGTCAGGACAATTTCGGAAACGACTTGTCTTCGG
TGGAAGCTGCCACCAAAAAGCACGAAGCCATCGAGACGGACATCTTTGCTTACGAGGAGCGTGTTCAAGC
CGTCGTCGCTGTTGCTGGAGAGCTTGAAGCCGAGAACTACCATGATCAAGCCAAAATCAATGAGAGAAAG
GAGAATGTTCTTCAACTCTGGAACTATCTTTTCCAACTTCTTTTGGCTCGCAGAGTTCGATTGGAGTTGT
CAATGGCCATTCAAAAGATCTTCCACGATATGCTTCTTACTCTCGATCTCATGGATGATATTAAGAGCAG
ACTTTTAAGCGAGGATCTTGGAGCCCATCTTATGGACGTAGAAGATTTGCTTCAAAAGCACGCTCTTCTT
GAGTCTGATATTAATATTATTGGAGAACGAGTTAACAATTCTATTGCTCAAGCTCAACGCTTCCGAAATC
CAGATGGACCAGATGGAAGTGGATACAAGCCAGTTGAACCAGGAACCATTGATGAGAGAAGTGATGTTCT
ACAAAAACGTTACAAGGAGCTTCTTGATTTGGCTGCTGAACGTAAGCGTCGTCTCGAAGACAACAAGAGA
CTTTGCCAGTTCTGGTGGGATGTTGCTGAGCTTGAACATGGTATTAAGGAACAAGAGCAAGTTCTTTCGT
CCACTGATACTGGCCGTGATATTGTCACTGTTTCGCATTTGTTGGCCAAACATAAGAACGCTGAGAACAA
CCTTCGCGACTTGGAGAAGTACCTCGATCGTCTTGATGTTTCTGGAAAAGAATTGCAAGATGAAAGCATC
CCAGGAAGTGACAACATTCCTCCAAGGCTTGCCGAGATTCGTGATTACATCAACAAGCTCAAGGAACTCT
CTGCTTCTCGCAAAGAAAGACTTGCCGGTGGAGTCGAATACTACCAATTCTTCACCGACGCCGACGATGT
CGATCGCTACTTGTATGATACTCTCCGCGTCATGTCATCCGAAGACGTTGGAAAAGACGAGGGAACTGTT
CAACTTCTCCTCAAGAAGCACGACGATGTCCATGACGAGCTCCAGAACTTTGACCAACACATCAAGGTTC
TTCACGCCAAGGCCGAGTCTCTTCCACAGGAAGCCAGAGAACATCCAGATATCAGACAACGATTGGACAC
AACTCTCAAGCAGAAGGCCGAACTCGAAAACCTTTCTCAACTTCGCAAGCAGAGACTTATCGATGCTCTC
TCCCTGTACAAGTTGTACTCGGATGCCGATTCAGTCGAGTCTTGGATCGATGAGAAGGGAAAACTTTTGG
CAACATTGGTCCCTGGACGCGATATCGAAGAGGTTGAGATCATGAAGCATCGTTTCGATACTCTTGAGCA
AGATATGAAGAATCAAGAAGCTAAGGTTACTAACGTCAATGACTTGGCTCGTCAATTGCTTAATGTGGAA
CATCCAAACTCCGACGACATTCTTCACCGTCAAAACAAGCTCAACGCTCGCTGGGCTCAACTTCGCGACA
TGGTCGATCAAAAGAGAAACGAGCTCGAGAGAGCTCACCGCCTCGAAACTTTCCGCATCGATTGCCAAGA
AACAGTTACTTGGATCGAGGACAAGACTCGTGTACTCGAGGATTCGGACGCGTTGACCAACGATCTTTCC
GGTGTCATGAAACTTCAAAGAAGATTGTCCATGATGGAACGCGATTTGGGAGCGATTCAAGCCAAGCTCG
ACTCGCTTCACAAAGAAGCCGATGACATCGAAAGAGAACGACCACAAGAAGCTCAAGCCATTCGTGAAGA
TATCAAGAGAATCCACCAAGTCTGGGATATCCTTAACAAGAAAGTTCGTGAGCACGAAGCTAAACTCGAT
GAAGCTGGAGATCTTCAACGCTTCCTCCGTGATTTGGATCACTTCCAAGCCTGGCTTACTGCCACCCAGA
GACAAGTTGCCTCAGAGGAAGAGCCACAATCCTTGGCTGAAGCTGAGCAACTTCTCAATCAACACGCTGC
CATCCGTGAAGAGATTGACGGATACGCTGAGGATTACAAGAAGATGCGTGCAATGGGAGATCGTGTCACT
CAAGATCAAACCGATCCACAATACATGTTCCTTCGTCAACGTCTTGCTGGACTTCAAGAAGGATGGGAAG
AGTTGCAGCGAATGTGGGACAACAGACAACATTTGCTTTCTCAAGGACTCAACCTTCAAATGTTCCTTCG
CGATGCCAAACAAGCAGAGGTTATGCTCTCTCAACAAGAAAACTATCTCGCCAAGGACGATATCCCACAA
TCTTTGGAGCAAGCCGAGAACCAACTCAAGAGACACCAAGACTTCATCACCACTATGGATGCCAACGACG
AAAAGATTCGCGCCGTCGGAATGTTCGGTGATCAGCTCTGCCAAGATGGTCACTATGCCGCTGACAAGAT
CCATAAGAAGGCTAGAAACATTGATGAACGTCGTGGAGCCAACCGCGAGAAGGCTCAAGAAGTACTCAAG
AAGCTGAAGGACGCCTTGTCTCTCCAACAATTCTTGTCCGACTGCGACGAGCTGAGAGAATGGATCGAGG
AGAAGATGATCCGTGCTCAAGATGAGACTTACAGAGACGCCAAGACTATCACCTCCAAATTCGTCCGACA
TCAAGCATTCCAATCCGAACTTGCTGCTAACAAGGAACGTCTTGACCAACTTAAACATGCTGCCATCAAC
CTTGGTGACGACAAGCCAGAGTACCACGGAACCATTGATCCACAGATCGAGGAACTCGCTACTCAATGGG
ATGAGTTGGAAAAGACTACAGAGGAGAAGGGACAGAAGTTGTTTGATGCTAACCGCCAACAACTTTACGT
ACAAAGTATTGCTGACATGAAGGAATGGGCAACCCAACTTGAGAACGAGATGACTCGTGAAGACCAACCA
GGAGATCTTACCACTGTCAATGTGGCCATGCAAAAACAACATTTGATCGAAACTGAAATGATCAAGAAGG
CTCAACACATTGATCAACTCATGGAGATGGAGCCACAGCTCGAGGAACTTCACCCAGACGAGCTTGAAAA
CATTAAGGCTCATCGTTTGGCAGTTCAAGAACAACTTCAAAGACTCCAGGCTCCATTGGACGACCGACGT
AAGGCATTGGAACGCAAGAAGGCCGCCTTCCAATTTGGTCGCGATGTTGATGACGAGAAATTGTGGATTT
CTGAGAGACTTGTTCTCGCTAAAGCTCAAAATCTTGGAGAAAGCCTTCCAGATTGTCATCGTCTCCAGAA
GAACCTACAACTTCTTTCCAATGAAATCGACAACCACGAACCATGGATCAACCAGATCTGTAATAATGGT
CAAGAGTTGATTGACGAAGGACATGCTAACGGACCAGCATTCGAGAAGAAGATTCAAGAACTGCGCAGTG
CTTGGCAAGAGTTGAAGGAAGCCGTCAAAGACAGAAAGGGAGATCTTGGAGAAAGCGAGAAGGCTCATCA
ATTCTTGTATGATTGCGGAGAGGCTGAAGCCTGGATGAGCGAACAAGAATTGTACATGATGCAAGACGAA
AGAGGAAAAGACGAGTTCTCAACCAAGAACCAAATCAAGAAACACGAACGCCTTCAATCCGATATTGACA
AATTTGCTGATACGATCCGTGCTCTTGCCACCAAGGCTCACAAGTTCGTCGAAGAGAAGTCACCACTCAC
CGAACAGATCCAAGTTCGTCAAGCTCAAATCGAGAAGCTCTACGCAGGTCTTCAAGATTTGTCGAAGGAG
CGCAGAAAGAGACTCGAAGAGACCTTGGAACTTTACGCTCTTCATCGTGAAATCGACGATCTTCTTCAAT
GGATCGCCGACAAGGAAGTTGTTGCAGGAAGTCAAGAGAACGGACAAGACTACGAACACGTCCAAATGCT
TCAAGAGAGATTCCAACAGTTTGCTCGTGACACCGAAAACATCGGATCCGAACGTGTTGCCAATGCTAAT
GATGGATGTGATACTCTCATTGGTCACGGACACACTGACGCTCCGACTATAGCATTGTGGAAGGATTCGT
TGAATGAGGCCTGGGAGAATCTTCTGGAGTTGATGGACACTCGTGCCCAAATTCTCGAGGCTTCTAGACT
TCTTCACAAGTTCTACCACGACTGCCGTGATTGCTTGTCAAGAATCATGGAAAAGACTCATGCTATGCCT
GATGATCTTGGACGTGACTCAAGCAGTGTTGGTGCACTCTCCAGAAAACATCAGAACTATCTCAAGGATA
TTGCTGCAATTGGAGAACAAGTTGCTCAAATCGAAAGAGATGCCGCAGAGCTTCGAGATGGTTACGCTGG
AGACAAGGCTCTTGATATCGGATCTCGCGAAAGCGAGGTTGTCAAGGCATGGAGGCATCTCCGCGGACTC
TGTGACGCCCGTACATCTCGTCTCATGGATACTTCTGATCTTTTCAAGTTCATGAATATGGTCCGTGATT
TGTTGTTGTGGATGGATGAGGTGAAGAGAGAAATGAACTCACAAGAACGTCCGAAGGATGTGAGCGGAGT
CGAGTTGCTCATGAACAATCATCAATCGCTCAAGGCTGAAATCGATGCTCGCGAGGAGAACTTCAACGCG
TGCATCTCATTGGGACGAGATCTGCTCAACAGAAAACACTACGCATCAAGTGAAATCGAGAAGAAGCTGA
TCAAGTTGACAACCGAAAGAGCCGAAATGATGCGCAGATGGGAAGATCGTTGGGAATATCTTCAGCTCAT
TCTGGAAGTGTACCAATTCGCCCGCGACGCTGCTGTCGCCGAATCTTGGCTCTTCGCCCAAGAACCATAT
CTTATTTCGAAGGAATACGGTAGAAACCTCGAAGAAACCATCAAACTCATCAAGAAACACGAGGCGTTCG
AGAAATCGGCATTCGCACAAGAAGAACGTTTCTTGGCGCTCGAGAAATTGACAACGTTCGAATTGAAAGA
AACTCAACACCGCGAGGAGGAGACCGCCAAGCGACGTGGTCCAGCTCATATTGGAAGTCCTTCTAGGTCA
ACTCCAGCCGCGGAAACATCTTTCGGCGCCCAGGATGATGGAGCCAAACAAGGAGAAGCATTCGAAGGAA
CGCTTATCAGAAAGCACACTTACGAGAGTCTCGACCGGAAAGCGGCTAACCGCTCATGGGAGAAACTTTA
CGCAGTGTTGCGGCAGAATGAACTGTCATTCTACAAAGATCCGAAGCATAGAGATGAATCTGTGCATGGA
GAGCCACCAATGGCACTGCCAGGATGCTCTGTCAACGTGGCATCAGACTATCAAAAGAAGAAGAACGTAC
TGTCGCTGAGGTTACCCATCGGCGCCGAGTACCTATTCCAATGCGGTAGCGAAGAAGACATGCAGCGATG
GCTCACCGAGTTGCAAGTCGCCACGGGGCAAGCCCAACTGGAAGAGGCTAGTAGATCACAGACGCTACCA
GCAGAAGGCAGTGCCACAAAGAAGAAGGGAGGATTTTTCTCTCGAGGCAAGAAGTAACCTGAATTCTGCA
GCATCTCGCGCCCGTGCCTCTGACTTCTAAGTCCAATTACTCTTCAACATCCCTACATGCTCTTTCTCCC
TGTGCTCCCACCCCCTATTTTTGTTATTATCAAAAAACTTCTCTTAATTTCTTTGTTTTTTAGCTTCTTT
TAAGTCACCTCTAACAATGAAATTGTGTAGATTCAAAAATAGAATTAATTCGTAATAAAAAGTCGAAAAA
AATTGTGCTCCCTCCCCCCATTAATAATAATTCTATCCCAAAATCTACACAATGTTCTGTGTACACTTCT
TATGTTTTTTACTTCTGATAAATTTTTTTGAAACATCATAGAAAAAACCGCACACAAAATACCTTATCAT
ATGTTACGTTTCAGTTTATGACCGCAATTTTTATTTCTTCGCACGTCTGGGCCTCTCATGACGTCAAATC
ATGCTCATCGTGAAAAAGTTTTGGAGTATTTTTGGAATTTTTCAATCAAGTGAAAGTTTATGAAATTAAT
TTTCCTGCTTTTGCTTTTTGGGGTTTCCCCTATTGTTTGTCAAGATTTCGAGGACGGCGTTTTTCTTGCT
AAAATCACAAGTATTGATGAGCACGATGCAAGAAAGATCGGAAGAAGGTTTGGGTTTGAGGCTCAGTGGA
AGGTGAGTAGAAGTTGATAATTTGAAAGTGGAGTAGTGTCTATGGGGTTTTTGCCTTAAATGACAGAATA
CATTCCCAATATACCAAACATAACTGTTTGGCGGCCGCTCGAGCATGCATCTAGAGGGCCCAATTCGCCC
TATAGTGAGTCGTATTACAATTCACTGGCCGTCGTTTTACAACGTCGTGACTGGGAAAACCCTGGCGTTA
CCCAACTTAATCGCCTTGCAGCACATCCCCCTTTCGCCAGCTGGCGTAATAGCGAAGAGGCCCGCACCGA
TCGCCCTTCCCAACAGTTGCGCAGCCTATACGTACGGCAGTTTAAGGTTTACACCTATAAAAGAGAGAGC
CGTTATCGTCTGTTTGTGGATGTACAGAGTGATATTATTGACACGCCGGGGCGACGGATGGTGATCCCCC
TGGCCAGTGCACGTCTGCTGTCAGATAAAGTCTCCCGTGAACTTTACCCGGTGGTGCATATCGGGGATGA
AAGCTGGCGCATGATGACCACCGATATGGCCAGTGTGCCGGTCTCCGTTATCGGGGAAGAAGTGGCTGAT
CTCAGCCACCGCGAAAATGACATCAAAAACGCCATTAACCTGATGTTCTGGGGAATATAAATGTCAGGCA
TGAGATTATCAAAAAGGATCTTCACCTAGATCCTTTTCACGTAGAAAGCCAGTCCGCAGAAACGGTGCTG
ACCCCGGATGAATGTCAGCTACTGGGCTATCTGGACAAGGGAAAACGCAAGCGCAAAGAGAAAGCAGGTA
GCTTGCAGTGGGCTTACATGGCGATAGCTAGACTGGGCGGTTTTATGGACAGCAAGCGAACCGGAATTGC
CAGCTGGGGCGCCCTCTGGTAAGGTTGGGAAGCCCTGCAAAGTAAACTGGATGGCTTTCTTGCCGCCAAG
GATCTGATGGCGCAGGGGATCAAGCTCTGATCAAGAGACAGGATGAGGATCGTTTCGCATGATTGAACAA
GATGGATTGCACGCAGGTTCTCCGGCCGCTTGGGTGGAGAGGCTATTCGGCTATGACTGGGCACAACAGA
CAATCGGCTGCTCTGATGCCGCCGTGTTCCGGCTGTCAGCGCAGGGGCGCCCGGTTCTTTTTGTCAAGAC
CGACCTGTCCGGTGCCCTGAATGAACTGCAAGACGAGGCAGCGCGGCTATCGTGGCTGGCCACGACGGGC
GTTCCTTGCGCAGCTGTGCTCGACGTTGTCACTGAAGCGGGAAGGGACTGGCTGCTATTGGGCGAAGTGC
CGGGGCAGGATCTCCTGTCATCTCACCTTGCTCCTGCCGAGAAAGTATCCATCATGGCTGATGCAATGCG
GCGGCTGCATACGCTTGATCCGGCTACCTGCCCATTCGACCACCAAGCGAAACATCGCATCGAGCGAGCA
CGTACTCGGATGGAAGCCGGTCTTGTCGATCAGGATGATCTGGACGAAGAGCATCAGGGGCTCGCGCCAG
CCGAACTGTTCGCCAGGCTCAAGGCGAGCATGCCCGACGGCGAGGATCTCGTCGTGACCCATGGCGATGC
CTGCTTGCCGAATATCATGGTGGAAAATGGCCGCTTTTCTGGATTCATCGACTGTGGCCGGCTGGGTGTG
GCGGACCGCTATCAGGACATAGCGTTGGCTACCCGTGATATTGCTGAAGAGCTTGGCGGCGAATGGGCTG
ACCGCTTCCTCGTGCTTTACGGTATCGCCGCTCCCGATTCGCAGCGCATCGCCTTCTATCGCCTTCTTGA
CGAGTTCTTCTGAATTATTAACGCTTACAATTTCCTGATGCGGTATTTTCTCCTTACGCATCTGTGCGGT
ATTTCACACCGCATCAGGTGGCACTTTTCGGGGAAATGTGCGCGGAACCCCTATTTGTTTATTTTTCTAA
ATACATTCAAATATGTATCCGCTCATGAGACAATAACCCTGATAAATGCTTCAATAATAGCACGTGAGGA
GGGCCACCATGGCCAAGTTGACCAGTGCCGTTCCGGTGCTCACCGCGCGCGACGTCGCCGGAGCGGTCGA
GTTCTGGACCGACCGGCTCGGGTTCTCCCGGGACTTCGTGGAGGACGACTTCGCCGGTGTGGTCCGGGAC
GACGTGACCCTGTTCATCAGCGCGGTCCAGGACCAGGTGGTGCCGGACAACACCCTGGCCTGGGTGTGGG
TGCGCGGCCTGGACGAGCTGTACGCCGAGTGGTCGGAGGTCGTGTCCACGAACTTCCGGGACGCCTCCGG
GCCGGCCATGACCGAGATCGGCGAGCAGCCGTGGGGGCGGGAGTTCGCCCTGCGCGACCCGGCCGGCAAC
TGCGTGCACTTCGTGGCCGAGGAGCAGGACTGACACGTGCTAAAACTTCATTTTTAATTTAAAAGGATCT
AGGTGAAGATCCTTTTTGATAATCTCATGACCAAAATCCCTTAACGTGAGTTTTCGTTCCACTGAGCGTC
AGACCCCGTAGAAAAGATCAAAGGATCTTCTTGAGATCCTTTTTTTCTGCGCGTAATCTGCTGCTTGCAA
ACAAAAAAACCACCGCTACCAGCGGTGGTTTGTTTGCCGGATCAAGAGCTACCAACTCTTTTTCCGAAGG
TAACTGGCTTCAGCAGAGCGCAGATACCAAATACTGTTCTTCTAGTGTAGCCGTAGTTAGGCCACCACTT
CAAGAACTCTGTAGCACCGCCTACATACCTCGCTCTGCTAATCCTGTTACCAGTGGCTGCTGCCAGTGGC
GATAAGTCGTGTCTTACCGGGTTGGACTCAAGACGATAGTTACCGGATAAGGCGCAGCGGTCGGGCTGAA
CGGGGGGTTCGTGCACACAGCCCAGCTTGGAGCGAACGACCTACACCGAACTGAGATACCTACAGCGTGA
GCTATGAGAAAGCGCCACGCTTCCCGAAGGGAGAAAGGCGGACAGGTATCCGGTAAGCGGCAGGGTCGGA
ACAGGAGAGCGCACGAGGGAGCTTCCAGGGGGAAACGCCTGGTATCTTTATAGTCCTGTCGGGTTTCGCC
ACCTCTGACTTGAGCGTCGATTTTTGTGATGCTCGTCAGGGGGGCGGAGCCTATGGAAAAACGCCAGCAA
CGCGGCCTTTTTACGGTTCCTGGCCTTTTGCTGGCCTTTTGCTCACATGTTCTTTCCTGCGTTATCCCCT
GATTCTGTGGATAACCGTATTACCGCCTTTGAGTGAGCTGATACCGCTCGCCGCAGCCGAACGACCGAGC
GCAGCGAGTCAGTGAGCGAGGAAGCGGAAG
