>Addgene plasmid #73368 | mg409 | addgene partial sequence | sequence record 138372 | M13pUC-Rev 5'-AGCGGATAACAATTTCACACAGG-3'
AGCTATTTAGGTGACGCGTTAGAATACTCAAGCTATGCATCAAGCTTATTTTTAATGCTACTCATTAAGA
ACTTACTTGACATTAGAACTCAAAATCTAATTGTTGTTCGGAATTAATTTCGAATACATCAATTTATCTT
ATTCTCTCCTCCCGCAATCATAAACCACCAGACCAGTAGCATCTGTAAAGTGCGCGGCCTTCCTCCACCC
ATCACTCTCTCGTAACCTCAATGAAATAGTGGCGCGTTCGATGAGGGTATCCTCCTGCGTCTGTGGTACA
CAAAACGCTATTTTTTGCCTGCAACCCGGGGGCCCTCTTTCTCTCTCGGTACCCTCCACCCAATCGATCG
GATGTGTGCCAACCCTTCTTGCCTGCATCTTTTGCGCGCACCAACGGTCCTCTCTGCCGCTCTCTCTGAC
TCTCCGACAATGCTGCACTCTACGTTCTCCACATCATTCCGACTCCGTCTCTCCGTCGTCGCATCCGTCC
CCGTCGTTTAGCCAATCCTCCTTTTCCTCTTCCTCCTCCTCGTTTTCTTCTCGATTTCAATTCCAGCAGC
AGCAGCACTGTCGTCGCTTTTCGTTCTAGGATCTCTACTTCTTTATTGTGATATTGTTTTCTTGTTGTTC
GCGGTGAGATAGTAAAGAAAAAGAGAGAGGCGCCGCGCATCCCGTTCGTCAAAACGATGTTGCCGTTACC
CAATATAACGATTGTTGTCTTTTGCCATTTTGTAGGAACTGTCGAGTTGTAAACAACATGCAAAATTTGG
AACATTTTTTGAACTGAGGTTCGCATTTCGTTGTTTATGAATCAAAA
